Addgene plasmid #121480: pEGFP-N1/PD-L1_ICD
Purpose: expression of human PD-L1 in mammalian cells
Depositing lab: Mien-Chie Hung. Depositing organization: University of Texas MD Anderson Cancer Center. Publication: Glycosylation and stabilization of programmed death ligand-1 suppresses T-cell activity. Li CW, Lim SO, Xia W, Lee HH, Chan LC, Kuo CW, Khoo KH, Chang SS, Cha JH, Kim T, Hsu JL, Wu Y, Hsu JM, Yamaguchi H, Ding Q, Wang Y, Yao J, Lee CC, Wu HJ, Sahin AA, Allison JP, Yu D, Hortobagyi GN, Hung MC. Nat Commun. 2016 Aug 30;7:12632. doi: 10.1038/ncomms12632. PubMed 27572267.
Backbone
  Vector backbone: pEGFP-N1
  Backbone manufacturer: Clontech
  Backbone size w/o insert (bp): 4700
  Total vector size (bp): 5600
  Vector type: Mammalian Expression
Growth in bacteria
  Bacterial resistance: Kanamycin, 50 μg/mL
  Growth temperature: 37°C
  Growth strain: DH5alpha
  Copy number: Unknown
Gene/Insert
  Gene/Insert name: CD274 (alt name: PD-L1 ICD)
  Species: H. sapiens (human)
  Insert size (bp): 900
  Mutation: TM+ICD
  GenBank ID: 29126 29126
  Entrez Gene: CD274 (a.k.a. ADMIO5, B7-H, B7H1, PD-L1, PDCD1L1, PDCD1LG1, PDL1, hPD-L1)
  Promoter: CMV
  Tag / fusion protein: EGFP (C terminal on backbone)
  Cloning method: Restriction Enzyme; 5′ cloning site XhoI (not destroyed); 3′ cloning site EcoRI (not destroyed)
  Sequencing primers: 5′ pCMVF
Terms and licenses: Academic/Nonprofit Terms; Industry Terms: Not Available to Industry
How to cite: pEGFP-N1/PD-L1_ICD was a gift from Mien-Chie Hung (Addgene plasmid # 121480 ; http://n2t.net/addgene:121480 ; RRID:Addgene_121480)
