[The description below was written by a language model from this plasmid's Addgene catalogue record and pLannotate feature annotations shown in this document.]
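Description:
pEGFP-N1/PD-L1_ICD is a mammalian expression plasmid built on the Clontech pEGFP-N1 backbone, designed to express a truncated portion of human PD-L1 (CD274) fused at its C terminus to EGFP. It is propagated in E. coli through a high-copy ColE1/pUC-type origin and selected with kanamycin. The single NeoR/KanR (Tn5 aminoglycoside phosphotransferase) gene is preceded by both a bacterial bla promoter and the SV40 enhancer/early promoter and is terminated by an HSV TK polyadenylation signal, so the same marker can also provide G418 selection in mammalian cells. An f1 origin is present as well. Short annotated matches to ble, SV40 large T antigen and bGH poly(A) are fragments, probably residual backbone sequence rather than functional parts.

The payload sits between the XhoI and EcoRI sites of the multiple cloning site, downstream of the CMV immediate-early enhancer and promoter. It is followed by the EGFP coding sequence and the SV40 poly(A) signal, which would give a fluorescently tagged protein whose expression and localization can be followed in transfected cells.

The catalogue describes the insert as the transmembrane plus intracellular domain (TM+ICD) of PD-L1. It lists an insert of about 900 bp and a total size of about 5,600 bp. The sequenced record is only 4,820 nt, however, and its annotated CD274 fragment spans roughly 90 bp, more in keeping with a short C-terminal segment than with the listed insert size. The catalogue sizes may therefore reflect the full-length gene rather than this deletion construct. The stated purpose is expression of human PD-L1 in mammalian cells, and the associated publication concerns PD-L1 glycosylation and stabilization, which suggests use as a domain-mapping construct alongside other PD-L1 variants, although the record does not say so.
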