Features (pLannotate 1.2.2; 16 found; start..end, strand, type, name):
      1..589     +  rep_origin     ori: high-copy-number ColE1/pMB1/pBR322/pUC origin of replication
    764..1067    +  enhancer       CMV enhancer: human cytomegalovirus immediate early enhancer
   1068..1271    +  promoter       CMV promoter: human cytomegalovirus (CMV) immediate early promoter
   1294..1321    +  misc_feature   MCS (fragment): multiple cloning site
   1325..1417    +  CDS            CD274 (fragment): PD1L1_HUMAN - Also known as B7H1, PDCD1L1, PDCD1LG1, PDL1. Experimental evidence at protein level: Swiss-Prot protein existence level 1. The PDCD1-mediated inhibitory pathway is exploited by tumors to attenuate anti-tumor immunity and escape destruction by the immune system, thereby facilitating tumor survival (PubMed:28813417, PubMed:28813410). The interaction with PDCD1/PD-1 inhibits cytotoxic T lymphocytes (CTLs) effector function (By similarity). The blockage of the PDCD1-mediated pathway results in the reversal of the exhausted T- cell phenotype and the normalization of the anti-tumor res
   1419..1455    +  misc_feature   MCS (fragment): multiple cloning site
   1469..2188    +  CDS            EGFP: the original enhanced GFP (Yang et al., 1996) mammalian codon-optimized
   2205..2288    +  CDS            large T antigen (fragment): large T antigen from SV40 (simian virus 40)
   2311..2432    +  polyA_signal   SV40 poly(A) signal: SV40 polyadenylation signal
   2466..2894    -  rep_origin     f1 ori (sequence partly withheld): f1 bacteriophage origin of replication; arrow indicates direction of (+) strand synthesis
   2921..3025    +  promoter       AmpR promoter: bla
   3027..3384    +  promoter       SV40 promoter: SV40 enhancer and early promoter
   3419..4213    +  CDS            NeoR/KanR: aminoglycoside phosphotransferase from Tn5; aph(3')-II (or nptII); confers resistance to neomycin, kanamycin, and G418 (Geneticin®)
   4234..4386    +  CDS            ble (fragment): BLE_KLEPN - Experimental evidence at protein level: Swiss-Prot protein existence level 1. Binding protein with a strong affinity to the bleomycin family of antibiotics. Binds to CL990; an antimitotic-antibiotic compound. From Klebsiella pneumoniae.
   4445..4492    +  polyA_signal   HSV TK poly(A) signal: herpes simplex virus thymidine kinase polyadenylation signal (Cole and Stacy, 1985)
   4583..4599    -  polyA_signal   bGH poly(A) signal (fragment): bovine growth hormone polyadenylation signal
>Addgene plasmid #121480 | pEGFP-N1/PD-L1_ICD | addgene full sequence | sequence record 274891 | Addgene NGS Result
TTGAGATCCTTTTTTTCTGCGCGTAATCTGCTGCTTGCAAACAAAAAAACCACCGCTACCAGCGGTGGTT
TGTTTGCCGGATCAAGAGCTACCAACTCTTTTTCCGAAGGTAACTGGCTTCAGCAGAGCGCAGATACCAA
ATACTGTTCTTCTAGTGTAGCCGTAGTTAGGCCACCACTTCAAGAACTCTGTAGCACCGCCTACATACCT
CGCTCTGCTAATCCTGTTACCAGTGGCTGCTGCCAGTGGCGATAAGTCGTGTCTTACCGGGTTGGACTCA
AGACGATAGTTACCGGATAAGGCGCAGCGGTCGGGCTGAACGGGGGGTTCGTGCACACAGCCCAGCTTGG
AGCGAACGACCTACACCGAACTGAGATACCTACAGCGTGAGCTATGAGAAAGCGCCACGCTTCCCGAAGG
GAGAAAGGCGGACAGGTATCCGGTAAGCGGCAGGGTCGGAACAGGAGAGCGCACGAGGGAGCTTCCAGGG
GGAAACGCCTGGTATCTTTATAGTCCTGTCGGGTTTCGCCACCTCTGACTTGAGCGTCGATTTTTGTGAT
GCTCGTCAGGGGGGCGGAGCCTATGGAAAAACGCCAGCAACGCGGCCTTTTTACGGTTCCTGGCCTTTTG
CTGGCCTTTTGCTCACATGTTCTTTCCTGCGTTATCCCCTGATTCTGTGGATAACCGTATTACCGCCATG
CATTAGTTATTAATAGTAATCAATTACGGGGTCATTAGTTCATAGCCCATATATGGAGTTCCGCGTTACA
TAACTTACGGTAAATGGCCCGCCTGGCTGACCGCCCAACGACCCCCGCCCATTGACGTCAATAATGACGT
ATGTTCCCATAGTAACGCCAATAGGGACTTTCCATTGACGTCAATGGGTGGAGTATTTACGGTAAACTGC
CCACTTGGCAGTACATCAAGTGTATCATATGCCAAGTACGCCCCCTATTGACGTCAATGACGGTAAATGG
CCCGCCTGGCATTATGCCCAGTACATGACCTTATGGGACTTTCCTACTTGGCAGTACATCTACGTATTAG
TCATCGCTATTACCATGGTGATGCGGTTTTGGCAGTACATCAATGGGCGTGGATAGCGGTTTGACTCACG
GGGATTTCCAAGTCTCCACCCCATTGACGTCAATGGGAGTTTGTTTTGGCACCAAAATCAACGGGACTTT
CCAAAATGTCGTAACAACTCCGCCCCATTGACGCAAATGGGCGGTAGGCGTGTACGGTGGGAGGTCTATA
TAAGCAGAGCTGGTTTAGTGAACCGTCAGATCCGCTAGCGCTACCGGACTCAGATCTCGAGATGCGTTTA
AGAAAAGGGAGAATGATGGATGTGAAAAAATGTGGCATCCAAGATACAAACTCAAAGAAGCAAAGTGATA
CACATTTGGAGGAGACGGGAATTCTGCAGTCGACGGTACCGCGGGCCCGGGATCCACCGGTCGCCACCAT
GGTGAGCAAGGGCGAGGAGCTGTTCACCGGGGTGGTGCCCATCCTGGTCGAGCTGGACGGCGACGTAAAC
GGCCACAAGTTCAGCGTGTCCGGCGAGGGCGAGGGCGATGCCACCTACGGCAAGCTGACCCTGAAGTTCA
TCTGCACCACCGGCAAGCTGCCCGTGCCCTGGCCCACCCTCGTGACCACCCTGACCTACGGCGTGCAGTG
CTTCAGCCGCTACCCCGACCACATGAAGCAGCACGACTTCTTCAAGTCCGCCATGCCCGAAGGCTACGTC
CAGGAGCGCACCATCTTCTTCAAGGACGACGGCAACTACAAGACCCGCGCCGAGGTGAAGTTCGAGGGCG
ACACCCTGGTGAACCGCATCGAGCTGAAGGGCATCGACTTCAAGGAGGACGGCAACATCCTGGGGCACAA
GCTGGAGTACAACTACAACAGCCACAACGTCTATATCATGGCCGACAAGCAGAAGAACGGCATCAAGGTG
AACTTCAAGATCCGCCACAACATCGAGGACGGCAGCGTGCAGCTCGCCGACCACTACCAGCAGAACACCC
CCATCGGCGACGGCCCCGTGCTGCTGCCCGACAACCACTACCTGAGCACCCAGTCCGCCCTGAGCAAAGA
CCCCAACGAGAAGCGCGATCACATGGTCCTGCTGGAGTTCGTGACCGCCGCCGGGATCACTCTCGGCATG
GACGAGCTGTACAAGTAAAGCGGCCGCGACTCTAGATCATAATCAGCCATACCACATTTGTAGAGGTTTT
ACTTGCTTTAAAAAACCTCCCACACCTCCCCCTGAACCTGAAACATAAAATGAATGCAATTGTTGTTGTT
AACTTGTTTATTGCAGCTTATAATGGTTACAAATAAAGCAATAGCATCACAAATTTCACAAATAAAGCAT
TTTTTTCACTGCATTCTAGTTGTGGTTTGTCCAAACTCATCAATGTATCTTAAGGCGTAAATTGTAAGCG
TTAATATTTTGTTAAAATTCGCGTTAAATTTTTGTTAAATCAGCTCATTTTTTAACCAATAGGCCGAAAT
CGGCAAAATCCCTTATAAATCAAAAGAATAGACCGAGATAGGGT
[37 nt withheld, positions 2565-2601]
AAAGAACGTGGACTCCAACGTCAAAGG
[49 nt withheld, positions 2629-2677]
T
[91 nt withheld, positions 2679-2769]
G
[124 nt withheld, positions 2771-2894]
CAGGTGGCACTTTTCGGGGAAATGTGCGCGGAACCCCTATTTGTTTATTTTTCTAAATACATTCAAATAT
GTATCCGCTCATGAGACAATAACCCTGATAAATGCTTCAATAATATTGAAAAAGGAAGAGTCCTGAGGCG
GAAAGAACCAGCTGTGGAATGTGTGTCAGTTAGGGTGTGGAAAGTCCCCAGGCTCCCCAGCAGGCAGAAG
TATGCAAAGCATGCATCTCAATTAGTCAGCAACCAGGTGTGGAAAGTCCCCAGGCTCCCCAGCAGGCAGA
AGTATGCAAAGCATGCATCTCAATTAGTCAGCAACCATAGTCCCGCCCCTAACTCCGCCCATCCCGCCCC
TAACTCCGCCCAGTTCCGCCCATTCTCCGCCCCATGGCTGACTAATTTTTTTTATTTATGCAGAGGCCGA
GGCCGCCTCGGCCTCTGAGCTATTCCAGAAGTAGTGAGGAGGCTTTTTTGGAGGCCTAGGCTTTTGCAAA
GATCGATCAAGAGACAGGATGAGGATCGTTTCGCATGATTGAACAAGATGGATTGCACGCAGGTTCTCCG
GCCGCTTGGGTGGAGAGGCTATTCGGCTATGACTGGGCACAACAGACAATCGGCTGCTCTGATGCCGCCG
TGTTCCGGCTGTCAGCGCAGGGGCGCCCGGTTCTTTTTGTCAAGACCGACCTGTCCGGTGCCCTGAATGA
ACTGCAAGACGAGGCAGCGCGGCTATCGTGGCTGGCCACGACGGGCGTTCCTTGCGCAGCTGTGCTCGAC
GTTGTCACTGAAGCGGGAAGGGACTGGCTGCTATTGGGCGAAGTGCCGGGGCAGGATCTCCTGTCATCTC
ACCTTGCTCCTGCCGAGAAAGTATCCATCATGGCTGATGCAATGCGGCGGCTGCATACGCTTGATCCGGC
TACCTGCCCATTCGACCACCAAGCGAAACATCGCATCGAGCGAGCACGTACTCGGATGGAAGCCGGTCTT
GTCGATCAGGATGATCTGGACGAAGAGCATCAGGGGCTCGCGCCAGCCGAACTGTTCGCCAGGCTCAAGG
CGAGCATGCCCGACGGCGAGGATCTCGTCGTGACCCATGGCGATGCCTGCTTGCCGAATATCATGGTGGA
AAATGGCCGCTTTTCTGGATTCATCGACTGTGGCCGGCTGGGTGTGGCGGACCGCTATCAGGACATAGCG
TTGGCTACCCGTGATATTGCTGAAGAGCTTGGCGGCGAATGGGCTGACCGCTTCCTCGTGCTTTACGGTA
TCGCCGCTCCCGATTCGCAGCGCATCGCCTTCTATCGCCTTCTTGACGAGTTCTTCTGAGCGGGACTCTG
GGGTTCGAAATGACCGACCAAGCGACGCCCAACCTGCCATCACGAGATTTCGATTCCACCGCCGCCTTCT
ATGAAAGGTTGGGCTTCGGAATCGTTTTCCGGGACGCCGGCTGGATGATCCTCCAGCGCGGGGATCTCAT
GCTGGAGTTCTTCGCCCACCCTAGGGGGAGGCTAACTGAAACACGGAAGGAGACAATACCGGAAGGAACC
CGCGCTATGACGGCAATAAAAAGACAGAATAAAACGCACGGTGTTGGGTCGTTTGTTCATAAACGCGGGG
TTCGGTCCCAGGGCTGGCACTCTGTCGATACCCCACCGAGACCCCATTGGGGCCAATACGCCCGCGTTTC
TTCCTTTTCCCCACCCCACCCCCCAAGTTCGGGTGAAGGCCCAGGGCTCGCAGCCAACGTCGGGGCGGCA
GGCCCTGCCATAGCCTCAGGTTACTCATATATACTTTAGATTGATTTAAAACTTCATTTTTAATTTAAAA
GGATCTAGGTGAAGATCCTTTTTGATAATCTCATGACCAAAATCCCTTAACGTGAGTTTTCGTTCCACTG
AGCGTCAGACCCCGTAGAAAAGATCAAAGGATCTTC
